>Addgene plasmid #177965 | CoV2-Spike-D614G-S13I | addgene full sequence | sequence record 348249 | Addgene NGS Result
AATTTAAGCTACAACAAGGCAAGGCTTGACCGACAATTGCATGAAGAATCTGCTTAGGGTTAGGCGTTTT
GCGCTGCTTCGCGATGTACGGGCCAGATATACGCGTTGACATTGATTATTGACTAGTTATTAATAGTAAT
CAATTACGGGGTCATTAGTTCATAGCCCATATATGGAGTTCCGCGTTACATAACTTACGGTAAATGGCCC
GCCTGGCTGACCGCCCAACGACCCCCGCCCATTGACGTCAATAATGACGTATGTTCCCATAGTAACGCCA
ATAGGGACTTTCCATTGACGTCAATGGGTGGAGTATTTACGGTAAACTGCCCACTTGGCAGTACATCAAG
TGTATCATATGCCAAGTACGCCCCCTATTGACGTCAATGACGGTAAATGGCCCGCCTGGCATTATGCCCA
GTACATGACCTTATGGGACTTTCCTACTTGGCAGTACATCTACGTATTAGTCATCGCTATTACCATGGTG
ATGCGGTTTTGGCAGTACATCAATGGGCGTGGATAGCGGTTTGACTCACGGGGATTTCCAAGTCTCCACC
CCATTGACGTCAATGGGAGTTTGTTTTGGCACCAAAATCAACGGGACTTTCCAAAATGTCGTAACAACTC
CGCCCCATTGACGCAAATGGGCGGTAGGCGTGTACGGTGGGAGGTCTATATAAGCAGAGCTCTCTGGCTA
ACTAGAGAACCCACTGCTTACTGGCTTATCGAAATTAATACGACTCACTATAGGGAGACCCAAGCTGGCT
AGCATGTTTGTCTTCCTGGTCCTGCTGCCTCTGGTCTCGATACAGTGCGTGAACCTGACTACTAGAACCC
AGCTGCCTCCTGCCTATACTAACTCCTTCACCCGCGGCGTGTACTACCCAGACAAGGTGTTCCGCAGCTC
CGTGCTGCACTCCACCCAGGATCTGTTCCTGCCCTTCTTCAGCAACGTGACCTGGTTCCACGCCATCCAC
GTGAGCGGCACCAATGGCACCAAGCGGTTCGACAATCCCGTGCTGCCATTCAACGATGGCGTGTACTTCG
CCTCCACCGAGAAGAGCAACATCATCCGCGGCTGGATCTTCGGCACCACCCTGGACTCCAAGACCCAGAG
CCTGCTGATCGTGAACAATGCCACCAACGTGGTCATCAAGGTGTGCGAGTTCCAGTTCTGCAATGATCCA
TTCCTGGGCGTGTACTACCACAAGAACAATAAGTCCTGGATGGAGAGCGAGTTCCGCGTGTACAGCTCCG
CCAACAATTGCACCTTCGAGTACGTGTCCCAGCCCTTCCTGATGGACCTGGAGGGCAAGCAGGGCAATTT
CAAGAACCTGCGCGAGTTCGTGTTCAAGAATATCGATGGCTACTTCAAGATCTACTCCAAGCACACCCCC
ATCAACCTGGTGCGCGACCTGCCACAGGGCTTCAGCGCCCTGGAGCCACTGGTGGATCTGCCAATCGGCA
TCAACATCACCAGGTTCCAGACCCTGCTGGCCCTGCACCGCAGCTACCTGACCCCAGGCGACAGCTCCAG
CGGATGGACCGCTGGAGCTGCTGCCTACTACGTGGGCTACCTGCAGCCCCGCACCTTCCTGCTGAAGTAC
AACGAGAATGGCACCATCACCGACGCCGTGGATTGCGCCCTGGATCCACTGTCCGAGACAAAGTGCACCC
TGAAGAGCTTCACCGTGGAGAAGGGCATCTACCAGACCTCCAATTTCCGCGTGCAGCCAACCGAGAGCAT
CGTGCGCTTCCCCAATATCACCAACCTGTGCCCATTCGGCGAGGTGTTCAACGCTACCAGGTTCGCCAGC
GTGTACGCTTGGAATCGCAAGCGCATCTCCAACTGCGTGGCCGACTACAGCGTGCTGTACAACTCCGCCA
GCTTCTCCACCTTCAAGTGCTACGGCGTGTCCCCCACCAAGCTGAATGATCTGTGCTTCACCAACGTGTA
CGCCGATAGCTTCGTGATCAGGGGCGACGAGGTGCGCCAGATCGCTCCAGGACAGACCGGCAAGATCGCT
GACTACAATTACAAGCTGCCCGACGATTTCACCGGCTGCGTGATCGCCTGGAACTCCAACAATCTGGATA
GCAAAGTGGGCGGCAACTACAATTACCTGTACCGCCTGTTCCGCAAGTCCAATCTGAAGCCATTCGAGCG
CGACATCTCCACCGAGATCTACCAGGCTGGAAGCACCCCATGCAATGGAGTGGAGGGCTTCAACTGCTAC
TTCCCCCTGCAGAGCTACGGCTTCCAGCCAACCAACGGAGTGGGATACCAGCCATACAGGGTGGTGGTGC
TGTCCTTCGAGCTGCTGCACGCTCCAGCTACCGTGTGCGGACCAAAGAAGAGCACCAATCTGGTGAAGAA
CAAGTGCGTGAACTTCAATTTCAACGGCCTGACCGGAACCGGCGTGCTGACCGAGTCCAACAAGAAGTTC
CTGCCATTCCAGCAGTTCGGAAGGGACATCGCTGATACCACCGACGCCGTGCGCGACCCACAGACCCTGG
AGATCCTGGATATCACCCCATGCTCCTTCGGCGGCGTGAGCGTGATCACCCCAGGAACCAATACCAGCAA
CCAGGTGGCCGTGCTGTACCAGGGCGTGAATTGCACCGAGGTGCCAGTGGCTATCCACGCTGATCAGCTG
ACCCCAACCTGGCGCGTGTACAGCACCGGATCCAACGTGTTCCAGACCCGCGCCGGATGCCTGATCGGAG
CTGAGCACGTGAACAATTCCTACGAGTGCGACATCCCAATCGGAGCTGGAATCTGCGCCAGCTACCAGAC
CCAGACCAACTCCCCAAGGAGGGCTCGCAGCGTGGCCAGCCAGTCCATCATCGCCTACACCATGTCCCTG
GGCGCCGAGAATAGCGTGGCCTACAGCAACAATTCCATCGCCATCCCAACCAACTTCACCATCTCCGTGA
CCACCGAGATCCTGCCCGTGTCCATGACCAAGACCAGCGTGGACTGCACCATGTACATCTGCGGCGATTC
CACCGAGTGCAGCAACCTGCTGCTGCAGTACGGCAGCTTCTGCACCCAGCTGAATCGCGCCCTGACCGGA
ATCGCTGTGGAGCAGGATAAGAACACCCAGGAGGTGTTCGCCCAGGTGAAGCAGATCTACAAGACCCCCC
CAATCAAGGACTTCGGCGGCTTCAATTTCAGCCAGATCCTGCCCGATCCAAGCAAGCCCTCCAAGCGCAG
CTTCATCGAGGACCTGCTGTTCAACAAGGTGACCCTGGCCGATGCCGGCTTCATCAAGCAGTACGGCGAT
TGCCTGGGCGACATCGCTGCCCGCGACCTGATCTGCGCCCAGAAGTTCAATGGCCTGACCGTGCTGCCAC
CACTGCTGACCGATGAGATGATCGCTCAGTACACCTCCGCCCTGCTGGCCGGAACCATCACCAGCGGATG
GACCTTCGGCGCTGGAGCCGCCCTGCAGATCCCCTTCGCCATGCAGATGGCCTACCGCTTCAACGGCATC
GGCGTGACCCAGAATGTGCTGTACGAGAACCAGAAGCTGATCGCCAATCAGTTCAACTCCGCCATCGGCA
AGATCCAGGACTCCCTGTCCAGCACCGCCAGCGCCCTGGGCAAGCTGCAGGATGTGGTGAATCAGAACGC
CCAGGCCCTGAATACCCTGGTGAAGCAGCTGTCCAGCAACTTCGGCGCCATCTCCAGCGTGCTGAATGAT
ATCCTGAGCCGCCTGGACAAGGTGGAGGCTGAGGTGCAGATCGATAGGCTGATCACCGGCCGCCTGCAGT
CCCTGCAGACCTACGTGACCCAGCAGCTGATCAGGGCTGCTGAGATCAGGGCCAGCGCCAATCTGGCTGC
TACCAAGATGTCCGAGTGCGTGCTGGGACAGAGCAAGAGGGTGGACTTCTGCGGCAAGGGCTACCACCTG
ATGTCCTTCCCACAGAGCGCCCCACACGGAGTGGTGTTCCTGCACGTGACCTACGTGCCAGCCCAGGAGA
AGAACTTCACCACCGCTCCAGCTATCTGCCACGATGGCAAGGCTCACTTCCCACGCGAGGGCGTGTTCGT
GTCCAACGGCACCCACTGGTTCGTGACCCAGCGCAATTTCTACGAGCCCCAGATCATCACCACCGACAAT
ACCTTCGTGAGCGGCAACTGCGACGTGGTCATCGGAATCGTGAACAATACCGTGTACGATCCCCTGCAGC
CAGAGCTGGACTCCTTCAAGGAGGAGCTGGATAAGTACTTCAAGAATCACACCAGCCCCGACGTGGATCT
GGGCGACATCTCCGGCATCAATGCCAGCGTGGTGAACATCCAGAAGGAGATCGACCGCCTGAACGAGGTG
GCCAAGAATCTGAACGAGTCCCTGATCGATCTGCAGGAGCTGGGCAAGTACGAGCAGTACATCAAGTGGC
CATGGTACATCTGGCTGGGCTTCATCGCCGGCCTGATCGCCATCGTGATGGTGACCATCATGCTGTGCTG
CATGACCTCCTGCTGCAGCTGCCTGAAGGGCTGCTGCTCCTGCGGCAGCTGCTGCAAGTTCGATGAGGAC
GATAGCGAGCCCGTGCTGAAGGGCGTCAAACTGCACTATACATAGCTCGAGTCTAGAGGGCCCGTTTAAA
CCCGCTGATCAGCCTCGACTGTGCCTTCTAGTTGCCAGCCATCTGTTGTTTGCCCCTCCCCCGTGCCTTC
CTTGACCCTGGAAGGTGCCACTCCCACTGTCCTTTCCTAATAAAATGAGGAAATTGCATCGCATTGTCTG
AGTAGGTGTCATTCTATTCTGGGGGGTGGGGTGGGGCAGGACAGCAAGGGGGAGGATTGGGAAGACAATA
GCAGGCATGCTGGGGATGCGGTGGGCTCTATGGCTTCTGAGGCGGAAAGAACCAGCTGGGGCTCTAGGGG
GTATCCCC
[124 nt withheld, positions 4909-5032]
C
[91 nt withheld, positions 5034-5124]
A
[49 nt withheld, positions 5126-5174]
CCTTTGACGTTGGAGTCCACGTTCTTT
[37 nt withheld, positions 5202-5238]
ACCCTATCTCGGTCTATTCTTTTGATTTATAAGGGATTTTGCCGATTTCGGCCTATTGGTTAAAAAATGA
GCTGATTTAACAAAAATTTAACGCGAATTAATTCTGTGGAATGTGTGTCAGTTAGGGTGTGGAAAGTCCC
CAGGCTCCCCAGCAGGCAGAAGTATGCAAAGCATGCATCTCAATTAGTCAGCAACCAGGTGTGGAAAGTC
CCCAGGCTCCCCAGCAGGCAGAAGTATGCAAAGCATGCATCTCAATTAGTCAGCAACCATAGTCCCGCCC
CTAACTCCGCCCATCCCGCCCCTAACTCCGCCCAGTTCCGCCCATTCTCCGCCCCATGGCTGACTAATTT
TTTTTATTTATGCAGAGGCCGAGGCCGCCTCTGCCTCTGAGCTATTCCAGAAGTAGTGAGGAGGCTTTTT
TGGAGGCCTAGGCTTTTGCAAAAAGCTCCCGGGAGCTTGTATATCCATTTTCGGATCTGATCAAGAGACA
GGATGAGGATCGTTTCGCATGATTGAACAAGATGGATTGCACGCAGGTTCTCCGGCCGCTTGGGTGGAGA
GGCTATTCGGCTATGACTGGGCACAACAGACAATCGGCTGCTCTGATGCCGCCGTGTTCCGGCTGTCAGC
GCAGGGGCGCCCGGTTCTTTTTGTCAAGACCGACCTGTCCGGTGCCCTGAATGAACTGCAGGACGAGGCA
GCGCGGCTATCGTGGCTGGCCACGACGGGCGTTCCTTGCGCAGCTGTGCTCGACGTTGTCACTGAAGCGG
GAAGGGACTGGCTGCTATTGGGCGAAGTGCCGGGGCAGGATCTCCTGTCATCTCACCTTGCTCCTGCCGA
GAAAGTATCCATCATGGCTGATGCAATGCGGCGGCTGCATACGCTTGATCCGGCTACCTGCCCATTCGAC
CACCAAGCGAAACATCGCATCGAGCGAGCACGTACTCGGATGGAAGCCGGTCTTGTCGATCAGGATGATC
TGGACGAAGAGCATCAGGGGCTCGCGCCAGCCGAACTGTTCGCCAGGCTCAAGGCGCGCATGCCCGACGG
CGAGGATCTCGTCGTGACCCATGGCGATGCCTGCTTGCCGAATATCATGGTGGAAAATGGCCGCTTTTCT
GGATTCATCGACTGTGGCCGGCTGGGTGTGGCGGACCGCTATCAGGACATAGCGTTGGCTACCCGTGATA
TTGCTGAAGAGCTTGGCGGCGAATGGGCTGACCGCTTCCTCGTGCTTTACGGTATCGCCGCTCCCGATTC
GCAGCGCATCGCCTTCTATCGCCTTCTTGACGAGTTCTTCTGAGCGGGACTCTGGGGTTCGAAATGACCG
ACCAAGCGACGCCCAACCTGCCATCACGAGATTTCGATTCCACCGCCGCCTTCTATGAAAGGTTGGGCTT
CGGAATCGTTTTCCGGGACGCCGGCTGGATGATCCTCCAGCGCGGGGATCTCATGCTGGAGTTCTTCGCC
CACCCCAACTTGTTTATTGCAGCTTATAATGGTTACAAATAAAGCAATAGCATCACAAATTTCACAAATA
AAGCATTTTTTTCACTGCATTCTAGTTGTGGTTTGTCCAAACTCATCAATGTATCTTATCATGTCTGTAT
ACCGTCGACCTCTAGCTAGAGCTTGGCGTAATCATGGTCATAGCTGTTTCCTGTGTGAAATTGTTATCCG
CTCACAATTCCACACAACATACGAGCCGGAAGCATAAAGTGTAAAGCCTGGGGTGCCTAATGAGTGAGCT
AACTCACATTAATTGCGTTGCGCTCACTGCCCGCTTTCCAGTCGGGAAACCTGTCGTGCCAGCTGCATTA
ATGAATCGGCCAACGCGCGGGGAGAGGCGGTTTGCGTATTGGGCGCTCTTCCGCTTCCTCGCTCACTGAC
TCGCTGCGCTCGGTCGTTCGGCTGCGGCGAGCGGTATCAGCTCACTCAAAGGCGGTAATACGGTTATCCA
CAGAATCAGGGGATAACGCAGGAAAGAACATGTGAGCAAAAGGCCAGCAAAAGGCCAGGAACCGTAAAAA
GGCCGCGTTGCTGGCGTTTTTCCATAGGCTCCGCCCCCCTGACGAGCATCACAAAAATCGACGCTCAAGT
CAGAGGTGGCGAAACCCGACAGGACTATAAAGATACCAGGCGTTTCCCCCTGGAAGCTCCCTCGTGCGCT
CTCCTGTTCCGACCCTGCCGCTTACCGGATACCTGTCCGCCTTTCTCCCTTCGGGAAGCGTGGCGCTTTC
TCATAGCTCACGCTGTAGGTATCTCAGTTCGGTGTAGGTCGTTCGCTCCAAGCTGGGCTGTGTGCACGAA
CCCCCCGTTCAGCCCGACCGCTGCGCCTTATCCGGTAACTATCGTCTTGAGTCCAACCCGGTAAGACACG
ACTTATCGCCACTGGCAGCAGCCACTGGTAACAGGATTAGCAGAGCGAGGTATGTAGGCGGTGCTACAGA
GTTCTTGAAGTGGTGGCCTAACTACGGCTACACTAGAAGAACAGTATTTGGTATCTGCGCTCTGCTGAAG
CCAGTTACCTTCGGAAAAAGAGTTGGTAGCTCTTGATCCGGCAAACAAACCACCGCTGGTAGCGGTGGTT
TTTTTGTTTGCAAGCAGCAGATTACGCGCAGAAAAAAAGGATCTCAAGAAGATCCTTTGATCTTTTCTAC
GGGGTCTGACGCTCAGTGGAACGAAAACTCACGTTAAGGGATTTTGGTCATGAGATTATCAAAAAGGATC
TTCACCTAGATCCTTTTAAATTAAAAATGAAGTTTTAAATCAATCTAAAGTATATATGAGTAAACTTGGT
CTGACAGTTACCAATGCTTAATCAGTGAGGCACCTATCTCAGCGATCTGTCTATTTCGTTCATCCATAGT
TGCCTGACTCCCCGTCGTGTAGATAACTACGATACGGGAGGGCTTACCATCTGGCCCCAGTGCTGCAATG
ATACCGCGAGACCCACGCTCACCGGCTCCAGATTTATCAGCAATAAACCAGCCAGCCGGAAGGGCCGAGC
GCAGAAGTGGTCCTGCAACTTTATCCGCCTCCATCCAGTCTATTAATTGTTGCCGGGAAGCTAGAGTAAG
TAGTTCGCCAGTTAATAGTTTGCGCAACGTTGTTGCCATTGCTACAGGCATCGTGGTGTCACGCTCGTCG
TTTGGTATGGCTTCATTCAGCTCCGGTTCCCAACGATCAAGGCGAGTTACATGATCCCCCATGTTGTGCA
AAAAAGCGGTTAGCTCCTTCGGTCCTCCGATCGTTGTCAGAAGTAAGTTGGCCGCAGTGTTATCACTCAT
GGTTATGGCAGCACTGCATAATTCTCTTACTGTCATGCCATCCGTAAGATGCTTTTCTGTGACTGGTGAG
TACTCAACCAAGTCATTCTGAGAATAGTGTATGCGGCGACCGAGTTGCTCTTGCCCGGCGTCAATACGGG
ATAATACCGCGCCACATAGCAGAACTTTAAAAGTGCTCATCATTGGAAAACGTTCTTCGGGGCGAAAACT
CTCAAGGATCTTACCGCTGTTGAGATCCAGTTCGATGTAACCCACTCGTGCACCCAACTGATCTTCAGCA
TCTTTTACTTTCACCAGCGTTTCTGGGTGAGCAAAAACAGGAAGGCAAAATGCCGCAAAAAAGGGAATAA
GGGCGACACGGAAATGTTGAATACTCATACTCTTCCTTTTTCAATATTATTGAAGCATTTATCAGGGTTA
TTGTCTCATGAGCGGATACATATTTGAATGTATTTAGAAAAATAAACAAATAGGGGTTCCGCGCACATTT
CCCCGAAAAGTGCCACCTGACGTCGACGGATCGGGAGATCTCCCGATCCCCTATGGTGCACTCTCAGTAC
AATCTGCTCTGATGCCGCATAGTTAAGCCAGTATCTGCTCCCTGCTTGTGTGTTGGAGGTCGCTGAGTAG
TGCGCGAGCAA
Features (pLannotate 1.2.2; 20 found; start..end, strand, type, name):
    108..487     +  enhancer       CMV enhancer: human cytomegalovirus immediate early enhancer
    488..691     +  promoter       CMV promoter: human cytomegalovirus (CMV) immediate early promoter
    687..720     +  LTR            5' LTR (truncated) (fragment): truncated 5' long terminal repeat (LTR) from HIV-1
    736..754     +  promoter       T7 promoter: promoter for bacteriophage T7 RNA polymerase
    774..4592    +  CDS            S: SPIKE_SARS2 - Experimental evidence at protein level: Swiss-Prot protein existence level 1. [Spike glycoprotein]: May down-regulate host tetherin (BST2) by lysosomal degradation, thereby counteracting its antiviral activity. From Severe acute respiratory syndrome coronavirus 2 (2019-nCoV) (SARS-CoV-2).
   4639..4863    +  polyA_signal   bGH poly(A) signal: bovine growth hormone polyadenylation signal
   4867..4888    +  promoter       SV40 promoter (fragment): SV40 enhancer and early promoter
   4909..5337    +  rep_origin     f1 ori (sequence partly withheld): f1 bacteriophage origin of replication; arrow indicates direction of (+) strand synthesis
   5351..5680    +  promoter       SV40 promoter: SV40 enhancer and early promoter
   5747..6538    +  CDS            neo: KKA2_KLEPN - Also known as kan, nptII. Experimental evidence at protein level: Swiss-Prot protein existence level 1. Resistance to kanamycin, neomycin, paromomycin, ribostamycin, butirosin and gentamicin B. From Klebsiella pneumoniae.
   6562..6720    +  CDS            ble (fragment): BLE_KLEPN - Experimental evidence at protein level: Swiss-Prot protein existence level 1. Binding protein with a strong affinity to the bleomycin family of antibiotics. Binds to CL990; an antimitotic-antibiotic compound. From Klebsiella pneumoniae.
   6715..6836    +  polyA_signal   SV40 poly(A) signal: SV40 polyadenylation signal
   6909..6925    -  protein_bind   lac operator: The lac repressor binds to the lac operator to inhibit transcription in E. coli. This inhibition can be relieved by adding lactose or isopropyl-β-D-thiogalactopyranoside (IPTG). lac repressor encoded by lacI
   6933..6963    -  promoter       lac promoter: promoter for the E. coli lac operon
   6978..6999    -  protein_bind   CAP binding site: CAP binding activates transcription in the presence of cAMP. E. coli catabolite activator protein
   7012..7104    -  CDS            lacI (fragment): lac repressor; lacI; The lac repressor binds to the lac operator to inhibit transcription in E. coli. This inhibition can be relieved by adding lactose or isopropyl-β-D-thiogalactopyranoside (IPTG).
   7287..7875    -  rep_origin     ori: high-copy-number ColE1/pMB1/pBR322/pUC origin of replication
   8046..8906    -  CDS            AmpR: β-lactamase; bla; confers resistance to ampicillin, carbenicillin, and related antibiotics
   8907..9011    -  promoter       AmpR promoter: bla
   9070..9122    -  misc_feature   bom (fragment): basis of mobility region from pBR322
