[The description below was written by a language model from this plasmid's Addgene catalogue record and pLannotate feature annotations shown in this document.]
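Description:
CoV2-Spike-D614G-S13I is a pcDNA3.1-based mammalian expression plasmid of about 9.2 kb for transient production of a codon-optimized SARS-CoV-2 spike glycoprotein carrying two substitutions, D614G and S13I. It is maintained in E. coli as a high-copy plasmid through a ColE1/pUC-type origin and selected with ampicillin via the β-lactamase gene and its native promoter. An f1 origin is also present, a standard backbone element that permits single-stranded DNA production. The record states that it was built by Gibson cloning as a derivative of a parental D614G spike plasmid.

The full-length spike open reading frame sits downstream of the human cytomegalovirus immediate early enhancer and promoter, which drive strong constitutive transcription in mammalian cells, and is followed by the bovine growth hormone polyadenylation signal. A T7 promoter lies between the CMV promoter and the coding sequence, allowing in vitro transcription or serving as a sequencing primer site. No epitope tag or reporter is annotated on the insert. A separate cassette, made up of the SV40 early promoter, the neomycin phosphotransferase gene and the SV40 poly(A) signal, could support G418 selection in mammalian cells, although the stated purpose is transient expression. Several short annotated fragments (a truncated HIV-1 LTR piece, ble, lacI, bom and lac promoter/operator elements) appear to be backbone remnants or chance matches rather than functional parts.

The associated publication concerns the transmission, infectivity and neutralization of a spike L452R variant, which suggests that this plasmid was used to test the contribution of an individual spike mutation on the D614G background. The record does not describe the specific assays.
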