Addgene plasmid #177965: CoV2-Spike-D614G-S13I
Purpose: Transient mammalian expression of codon optimized SARS-CoV-2 Spike protein (D614G, S13I)
Depositing lab: Melanie Ott. Depositing organization: J. David Gladstone Institutes. Publication: Transmission, infectivity, and neutralization of a spike L452R SARS-CoV-2 variant. Deng X, Garcia-Knight MA, Khalid MM, Servellita V, Wang C, Morris MK, Sotomayor-Gonzalez A, Glasner DR, Reyes KR, Gliwa AS, Reddy NP, Sanchez San Martin C, Federman S, Cheng J, Balcerek J, Taylor J, Streithorst JA, Miller S, Sreekumar B, Chen PY, Schulze-Gahmen U, Taha TY, Hayashi JM, Simoneau CR, Kumar GR, McMahon S, Lidsky PV, Xiao Y, Hemarajata P, Green NM, Espinosa A, Kath C, Haw M, Bell J, Hacker JK, Hanson C, Wadford DA, Anaya C, Ferguson D, Frankino PA, Shivram H, Lareau LF, Wyman SK, Ott M, Andino R, Chiu CY. Cell. 2021 Jun 24;184(13):3426-3437.e8. doi: 10.1016/j.cell.2021.04.025. Epub 2021 Apr 20. PubMed 33991487.
Backbone
  Vector backbone: pcDNA3.1
  Vector type: Mammalian Expression
Growth in bacteria
  Bacterial resistance: Ampicillin, 100 μg/mL
  Growth temperature: 37°C
  Growth strain: DH5alpha
  Copy number: High Copy
Gene/Insert
  Gene/Insert name: SARS-CoV-2 Spike protein (D614G, S13I)
  Species: Other
  Mutation: D614G, S13I
  Entrez Gene: S (a.k.a. GU280_gp02, spike glycoprotein)
  Cloning method: Gibson Cloning
Resource information
  A portion of this plasmid was derived from a plasmid made by: Modified from CoV2-Spike-D614G from Jennifer Doudna (Addgene plasmid # 177960)
Terms and licenses: Academic/Nonprofit Terms; Industry Terms: Not Available to Industry
Depositor comments: Please visit https://www.biorxiv.org/content/10.1101/2021.08.05.455082v1 for bioRxv preprint.
How to cite: CoV2-Spike-D614G-S13I was a gift from Melanie Ott (Addgene plasmid # 177965 ; http://n2t.net/addgene:177965 ; RRID:Addgene_177965)
